>Addgene plasmid #187739 | MAC_N_NFIC | addgene full sequence | sequence record 370417 | Addgene NGS Result
GAATCTGCTTAGGGTTAGGCGTTTTGCGCTGCTTCGCGATGTACGGGCCAGATATACGCGTTGACATTGA
TTATTGACTAGTTATTAATAGTAATCAATTACGGGGTCATTAGTTCATAGCCCATATATGGAGTTCCGCG
TTACATAACTTACGGTAAATGGCCCGCCTGGCTGACCGCCCAACGACCCCCGCCCATTGACGTCAATAAT
GACGTATGTTCCCATAGTAACGCCAATAGGGACTTTCCATTGACGTCAATGGGTGGAGTATTTACGGTAA
ACTGCCCACTTGGCAGTACATCAAGTGTATCATATGCCAAGTACGCCCCCTATTGACGTCAATGACGGTA
AATGGCCCGCCTGGCATTATGCCCAGTACATGACCTTATGGGACTTTCCTACTTGGCAGTACATCTACGT
ATTAGTCATCGCTATTACCATGGTGATGCGGTTTTGGCAGTACATCAATGGGCGTGGATAGCGGTTTGAC
TCACGGGGATTTCCAAGTCTCCACCCCATTGACGTCAATGGGAGTTTGTTTTGGCACCAAAATCAACGGG
ACTTTCCAAAATGTCGTAACAACTCCGCCCCATTGACGCAAATGGGCGGTAGGCGTGTACGGTGGGAGGT
CTATATAAGCAGAGCTCTCCCTATCAGTGATAGAGATCTCCCTATCAGTGATAGAGATCGTCGACGAGCT
CGTTTAGTGAACCGTCAGATCGCCTGGAGACGCCATCCACGCTGTTTTGACCTCCATAGAAGACACCGGG
ACCGATCCAGCCTCCGGACTCTAGCGTTTAAACTTAAGCTTGGTACCGAGCTCGGATCCACTAGTCCAGT
GTGGTGGAATTCTGCAGATATCCAGCACAGTGGCGGCCGCTCGAGACCATGAAGGACAACACCGTGCCCC
TGAAGCTGATCGCCCTGCTGGCCAACGGCGAGTTCCACTCTGGCGAGCAGCTGGGCGAGACACTGGGCAT
GAGCAGAGCCGCCATCAACAAGCACATCCAGACCCTGCGGGACTGGGGCGTGGACGTGTTCACAGTGCCC
GGCAAGGGCTACAGCCTGCCCGAGCCCATCCAGCTGCTGAACGCCAAGCAGATCCTGGGCCAGCTGGATG
GCGGATCTGTGGCCGTGCTGCCCGTGATCGACAGCACCAACCAGTATCTGCTCGACCGGATCGGCGAGCT
GAAGTCCGGCGACGCCTGTATCGCCGAGTACCAGCAGGCCGGCAGAGGCGGCAGGGGCAGAAAGTGGTTC
AGCCCCTTCGGCGCCAACCTGTACCTGAGCATGTTCTGGAGACTGGAACAGGGCCCAGCCGCCGCTATTG
GCCTGAGCCTGGTCATCGGCATCGTGATGGCCGAGGTGCTGCGGAAGCTGGGCGCCGACAAAGTGCGCGT
GAAGTGGCCCAACGACCTGTATCTGCAGGACCGGAAGCTGGCCGGCATCCTGGTGGAACTGACCGGCAAA
ACAGGCGACGCCGCCCAGATCGTGATCGGCGCTGGCATCAACATGGCCATGCGGCGGGTGGAAGAGAGCG
TGGTCAACCAGGGCTGGATCACCCTGCAGGAAGCCGGCATCAACCTGGACCGGAACACCCTGGCCGCCAT
GCTGATCAGAGAGCTGAGAGCCGCCCTGGAACTGTTCGAGCAGGAAGGCCTGGCCCCCTACCTGAGCAGA
TGGGAGAAGCTGGACAACTTCATCAACCGGCCCGTGAAACTGATCATCGGCGACAAAGAGATCTTCGGCA
TCAGCCGGGGCATCGACAAGCAGGGGGCCCTGCTCCTGGAACAGGACGGCATCATCAAGCCCTGGATGGG
CGGCGAGATCAGCCTGCGGAGCGCCGAGAAGTACCCATACGATGTTCCTGACTATGCCGGTACCGAGCTC
GGATCCACCATGGCTAGCTGGAGCCACCCGCAGTTCGAGAAAGGTGGAGGTTCCGGAGGTGGATCGGGAG
GTGGATCGTGGAGCCACCCGCAGTTCGAAAAAGCGGCCGATATCACAAGTTTGTACAAAAAAGTTGGCAT
GTATTCGTCCCCGCTCTGCCTCACCCAGGATGAGTTCCACCCGTTCATCGAGGCCCTGCTGCCTCACGTC
CGCGCCTTCGCCTACACCTGGTTCAACCTGCAGGCGCGGAAGCGCAAGTACTTCAAGAAGCACGAGAAGC
GGATGTCGAAGGACGAGGAGCGTGCGGTCAAGGACGAGCTGCTGGGCGAGAAGCCCGAGGTCAAGCAGAA
GTGGGCGTCGCGGCTGCTGGCCAAGCTGCGCAAGGACATCCGGCCCGAGTGCCGCGAGGACTTCGTGCTG
AGCATCACCGGCAAGAAGGCGCCGGGCTGCGTGCTCTCCAACCCCGACCAGAAGGGCAAGATGCGGCGCA
TCGACTGTCTCCGGCAGGCGGACAAGGTGTGGCGGCTGGACCTGGTCATGGTCATCCTGTTCAAGGGCAT
CCCGCTGGAGAGCACCGACGGCGAGCGCCTGGTCAAGGCTGCGCAGTGCGGTCACCCGGTCCTGTGCGTG
CAGCCGCACCACATTGGCGTGGCCGTCAAGGAGCTGGACCTCTACCTGGCCTACTTCGTGCGTGAGCGAG
ATGCAGAGCAAAGCGGCAGTCCCCGGACAGGGATGGGCTCTGACCAGGAGGACAGCAAGCCCATCACGCT
GGACACGACCGACTTCCAGGAGAGCTTTGTCACCTCCGGCGTGTTCAGCGTCACTGAGCTCATCCAAGTG
TCCCGGACACCCGTGGTGACTGGAACAGGACCCAACTTCTCCCTGGGGGAGCTGCAGGGGCACCTGGCAT
ACGACCTGAACCCAGCCAGCACTGGCCTCAGAAGAACGCTGCCCAGCACCTCCTCCAGTGGGAGCAAGCG
GCACAAATCGGGCTCGATGGAGGAAGACGTGGACACGAGCCCTGGCGGCGATTACTACACTTCGCCCAGC
TCGCCCACGAGTAGCAGCCGCAACTGGACGGAGGACATGGAAGGAGGCATCTCGTCCCCGGTGAAGAAGA
CAGAGATGGACAAGTCACCATTCAACAGCCCGTCCCCCCAGGACTCTCCCCGCCTCTCCAGCTTCACCCA
GCACCACCGGCCCGTCATCGCCGTGCACAGCGGGATCGCCCGGAGCCCACACCCGTCCTCCGCTCTGCAT
TTCCCTACGACGTCCATCCTACCCCAGACGGCCTCCACCTACTTCCCCCACACGGCCATCCGCTACCCAC
CTCATCTCAACCCCCAGGACCCGCTCAAAGATCTTGTCTCGCTGGCCTGCGACCCAGCCAGCCAGCAACC
TGGACCGTCCTGGTATCTGGGATACCCAACTTTCTTGTACAAAGTGGTGACGTAAGCTAGGGGCCCGTTT
AAACCCGCTGATCAGCCTCGACTGTGCCTTCTAGTTGCCAGCCATCTGTTGTTTGCCCCTCCCCCGTGCC
TTCCTTGACCCTGGAAGGTGCCACTCCCACTGTCCTTTCCTAATAAAATGAGGAAATTGCATCGCATTGT
CTGAGTAGGTGTCATTCTATTCTGGGGGGTGGGGTGGGGCAGGACAGCAAGGGGGAGGATTGGGAAGACA
ATAGCAGGCATGCTGGGGATGCGGTGGGCTCTATGGCTTCTGAGGCGGAAAGAACCAGCTGGGGCTCTAG
GGGGTATCCCC
[124 nt withheld, positions 3652-3775]
C
[91 nt withheld, positions 3777-3867]
AGGGTGATGGTTCACGTACCTAGAAGTTCCTATTCCGAAGTTCCTATTCTCTAGAAAGTATAGGAACTTC
CTTGGCCAAAAAGCCTGAACTCACCGCGACGTCTGTCGAGAAGTTTCTGATCGAAAAGTTCGACAGCGTC
TCCGACCTGATGCAGCTCTCGGAGGGCGAAGAATCTCGTGCTTTCAGCTTCGATGTAGGAGGGCGTGGAT
ATGTCCTGCGGGTAAATAGCTGCGCCGATGGTTTCTACAAAGATCGTTATGTTTATCGGCACTTTGCATC
GGCCGCGCTCCCGATTCCGGAAGTGCTTGACATTGGGGAATTCAGCGAGAGCCTGACCTATTGCATCTCC
CGCCGTGCACAGGGTGTCACGTTGCAAGACCTGCCTGAAACCGAACTGCCCGCTGTTCTGCAGCCGGTCG
CGGAGGCCATGGATGCGATCGCTGCGGCCGATCTTAGCCAGACGAGCGGGTTCGGCCCATTCGGACCGCA
AGGAATCGGTCAATACACTACATGGCGTGATTTCATATGCGCGATTGCTGATCCCCATGTGTATCACTGG
CAAACTGTGATGGACGACACCGTCAGTGCGTCCGTCGCGCAGGCTCTCGATGAGCTGATGCTTTGGGCCG
AGGACTGCCCCGAAGTCCGGCACCTCGTGCACGCGGATTTCGGCTCCAACAATGTCCTGACGGACAATGG
CCGCATAACAGCGGTCATTGACTGGAGCGAGGCGATGTTCGGGGATTCCCAATACGAGGTCGCCAACATC
TTCTTCTGGAGGCCGTGGTTGGCTTGTATGGAGCAGCAGACGCGCTACTTCGAGCGGAGGCATCCGGAGC
TTGCAGGATCGCCGCGGCTCCGGGCGTATATGCTCCGCATTGGTCTTGACCAACTCTATCAGAGCTTGGT
TGACGGCAATTTCGATGATGCAGCTTGGGCGCAGGGTCGATGCGACGCAATCGTCCGATCCGGAGCCGGG
ACTGTCGGGCGTACACAAATCGCCCGCAGAAGCGCGGCCGTCTGGACCGATGGCTGTGTAGAAGTACTCG
CCGATAGTGGAAACCGACGCCCCAGCACTCGTCCGAGGGCAAAGGAATAGCACGTACTACGAGATTTCGA
TTCCACCGCCGCCTTCTATGAAAGGTTGGGCTTCGGAATCGTTTTCCGGGACGCCGGCTGGATGATCCTC
CAGCGCGGGGATCTCATGCTGGAGTTCTTCGCCCACCCCAACTTGTTTATTGCAGCTTATAATGGTTACA
AATAAAGCAATAGCATCACAAATTTCACAAATAAAGCATTTTTTTCACTGCATTCTAGTTGTGGTTTGTC
CAAACTCATCAATGTATCTTATCATGTCTGTATACCGTCGACCTCTAGCTAGAGCTTGGCGTAATCATGG
TCATAGCTGTTTCCTGTGTGAAATTGTTATCCGCTCACAATTCCACACAACATACGAGCCGGAAGCATAA
AGTGTAAAGCCTGGGGTGCCTAATGAGTGAGCTAACTCACATTAATTGCGTTGCGCTCACTGCCCGCTTT
CCAGTCGGGAAACCTGTCGTGCCAGCTGCATTAATGAATCGGCCAACGCGCGGGGAGAGGCGGTTTGCGT
ATTGGGCGCTCTTCCGCTTCCTCGCTCACTGACTCGCTGCGCTCGGTCGTTCGGCTGCGGCGAGCGGTAT
CAGCTCACTCAAAGGCGGTAATACGGTTATCCACAGAATCAGGGGATAACGCAGGAAAGAACATGTGAGC
AAAAGGCCAGCAAAAGGCCAGGAACCGTAAAAAGGCCGCGTTGCTGGCGTTTTTCCATAGGCTCCGCCCC
CCTGACGAGCATCACAAAAATCGACGCTCAAGTCAGAGGTGGCGAAACCCGACAGGACTATAAAGATACC
AGGCGTTTCCCCCTGGAAGCTCCCTCGTGCGCTCTCCTGTTCCGACCCTGCCGCTTACCGGATACCTGTC
CGCCTTTCTCCCTTCGGGAAGCGTGGCGCTTTCTCATAGCTCACGCTGTAGGTATCTCAGTTCGGTGTAG
GTCGTTCGCTCCAAGCTGGGCTGTGTGCACGAACCCCCCGTTCAGCCCGACCGCTGCGCCTTATCCGGTA
ACTATCGTCTTGAGTCCAACCCGGTAAGACACGACTTATCGCCACTGGCAGCAGCCACTGGTAACAGGAT
TAGCAGAGCGAGGTATGTAGGCGGTGCTACAGAGTTCTTGAAGTGGTGGCCTAACTACGGCTACACTAGA
AGAACAGTATTTGGTATCTGCGCTCTGCTGAAGCCAGTTACCTTCGGAAAAAGAGTTGGTAGCTCTTGAT
CCGGCAAACAAACCACCGCTGGTAGCGGTGGTTTTTTTGTTTGCAAGCAGCAGATTACGCGCAGAAAAAA
AGGATCTCAAGAAGATCCTTTGATCTTTTCTACGGGGTCTGACGCTCAGTGGAACGAAAACTCACGTTAA
GGGATTTTGGTCATGAGATTATCAAAAAGGATCTTCACCTAGATCCTTTTAAATTAAAAATGAAGTTTTA
AATCAATCTAAAGTATATATGAGTAAACTTGGTCTGACAGTTACCAATGCTTAATCAGTGAGGCACCTAT
CTCAGCGATCTGTCTATTTCGTTCATCCATAGTTGCCTGACTCCCCGTCGTGTAGATAACTACGATACGG
GAGGGCTTACCATCTGGCCCCAGTGCTGCAATGATACCGCGAGACCCACGCTCACCGGCTCCAGATTTAT
CAGCAATAAACCAGCCAGCCGGAAGGGCCGAGCGCAGAAGTGGTCCTGCAACTTTATCCGCCTCCATCCA
GTCTATTAATTGTTGCCGGGAAGCTAGAGTAAGTAGTTCGCCAGTTAATAGTTTGCGCAACGTTGTTGCC
ATTGCTACAGGCATCGTGGTGTCACGCTCGTCGTTTGGTATGGCTTCATTCAGCTCCGGTTCCCAACGAT
CAAGGCGAGTTACATGATCCCCCATGTTGTGCAAAAAAGCGGTTAGCTCCTTCGGTCCTCCGATCGTTGT
CAGAAGTAAGTTGGCCGCAGTGTTATCACTCATGGTTATGGCAGCACTGCATAATTCTCTTACTGTCATG
CCATCCGTAAGATGCTTTTCTGTGACTGGTGAGTACTCAACCAAGTCATTCTGAGAATAGTGTATGCGGC
GACCGAGTTGCTCTTGCCCGGCGTCAATACGGGATAATACCGCGCCACATAGCAGAACTTTAAAAGTGCT
CATCATTGGAAAACGTTCTTCGGGGCGAAAACTCTCAAGGATCTTACCGCTGTTGAGATCCAGTTCGATG
TAACCCACTCGTGCACCCAACTGATCTTCAGCATCTTTTACTTTCACCAGCGTTTCTGGGTGAGCAAAAA
CAGGAAGGCAAAATGCCGCAAAAAAGGGAATAAGGGCGACACGGAAATGTTGAATACTCATACTCTTCCT
TTTTCAATATTATTGAAGCATTTATCAGGGTTATTGTCTCATGAGCGGATACATATTTGAATGTATTTAG
AAAAATAAACAAATAGGGGTTCCGCGCACATTTCCCCGAAAAGTGCCACCTGACGTCGACGGATCGGGAG
ATCTCCCGATCCCCTATGGTGCACTCTCAGTACAATCTGCTCTGATGCCGCATAGTTAAGCCAGTATCTG
CTCCCTGCTTGTGTGTTGGAGGTCGCTGAGTAGTGCGCGAGCAAAATTTAAGCTACAACAAGGCAAGGCT
TGACCGACAATTGCATGAA
Features (pLannotate 1.2.2; 26 found; start..end, strand, type, name):
     63..442     +  enhancer       CMV enhancer: human cytomegalovirus immediate early enhancer
    443..646     +  promoter       CMV promoter: human cytomegalovirus (CMV) immediate early promoter
    648..667     +  promoter       PLtetO-1 promoter (fragment): modified phage lambda PL promoter with tet operator sites (Lutz and Bujard, 1997)
    669..688     +  promoter       PLtetO-1 promoter (fragment): modified phage lambda PL promoter with tet operator sites (Lutz and Bujard, 1997)
    696..729     +  promoter       TRE3GV promoter (fragment): 3rd-generation Tet-responsive promoter that can be activated by binding of Tet-On® 3G, optimized for retroviral and lentiviral vectors
    889..1851    +  CDS            birA: BIRA_ECOLI - Also known as bioR, dhbB. Experimental evidence at protein level: Swiss-Prot protein existence level 1. Acts both as a biotin--[acetyl-CoA-carboxylase] ligase and a biotin-operon repressor. In the presence of ATP, BirA activates biotin to form the BirA-biotinyl-5'-adenylate (BirA-bio-5'-AMP or holoBirA) complex. HoloBirA can either transfer the biotinyl moiety to the biotin carboxyl carrier protein (BCCP) subunit of acetyl-CoA carboxylase, or bind to the biotin operator site and inhibit transcription of the operon. From Escherichia coli (strain K12).
   1852..1877    +  CDS            3xHA (fragment): three tandem HA epitope tags
   1909..1928    +  CDS            Strep-Tag II (fragment): peptide that binds Strep-Tactin®, an engineered form of streptavidin
   1969..1991    +  CDS            Strep-Tag II (fragment): peptide that binds Strep-Tactin®, an engineered form of streptavidin
   2006..2023    +  protein_bind   attB1 (fragment): mutant version of attB; core recombination site for the Gateway® BP reaction BP Clonase™
   2029..3459    +  CDS            NFIC (fragment): NFIC_HUMAN - Also known as NFI. Experimental evidence at protein level: Swiss-Prot protein existence level 1. Recognizes and binds the palindromic sequence 5'- TTGGCNNNNNGCCAA-3' present in viral and cellular promoters and in the origin of replication of adenovirus type 2. These proteins are individually capable of activating transcription and replication. From Homo sapiens (Human).
   3382..3606    +  polyA_signal   bGH poly(A) signal: bovine growth hormone polyadenylation signal
   3610..3631    +  promoter       SV40 promoter (fragment): SV40 enhancer and early promoter
   3652..3885    +  rep_origin     f1 ori (fragment) (sequence partly withheld): f1 bacteriophage origin of replication; arrow indicates direction of (+) strand synthesis
   3890..3937    +  protein_bind   FRT: FLP-mediated recombination occurs in the 8-bp core sequence TCTAGAAA (Turan and Bode, 2011). FLP recombinase from the Saccharomyces cerevisiae 2μ plasmid
   3945..4967    +  CDS            HygR: aminoglycoside phosphotransferase from E. coli; aph(4)-Ia; confers resistance to hygromycin
   4977..5102    +  CDS            ble (fragment): BLE_KLEPN - Experimental evidence at protein level: Swiss-Prot protein existence level 1. Binding protein with a strong affinity to the bleomycin family of antibiotics. Binds to CL990; an antimitotic-antibiotic compound. From Klebsiella pneumoniae.
   5097..5218    +  polyA_signal   SV40 poly(A) signal: SV40 polyadenylation signal
   5291..5307    -  protein_bind   lac operator: The lac repressor binds to the lac operator to inhibit transcription in E. coli. This inhibition can be relieved by adding lactose or isopropyl-β-D-thiogalactopyranoside (IPTG). lac repressor encoded by lacI
   5315..5345    -  promoter       lac promoter: promoter for the E. coli lac operon
   5360..5381    -  protein_bind   CAP binding site: CAP binding activates transcription in the presence of cAMP. E. coli catabolite activator protein
   5394..5486    -  CDS            lacI (fragment): lac repressor; lacI; The lac repressor binds to the lac operator to inhibit transcription in E. coli. This inhibition can be relieved by adding lactose or isopropyl-β-D-thiogalactopyranoside (IPTG).
   5669..6257    -  rep_origin     ori: high-copy-number ColE1/pMB1/pBR322/pUC origin of replication
   6428..7288    -  CDS            AmpR: β-lactamase; bla; confers resistance to ampicillin, carbenicillin, and related antibiotics
   7289..7393    -  promoter       AmpR promoter: bla
   7452..7504    -  misc_feature   bom (fragment): basis of mobility region from pBR322
