[The description below was written by a language model from this plasmid's Addgene catalogue record and pLannotate feature annotations shown in this document.]
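Description:
MAC_N_NFIC is a mammalian expression plasmid built on the MAC-tag-N backbone, into which the human transcription factor NFIC (nuclear factor I C) was introduced by Gateway cloning. It is propagated in E. coli through a high-copy ColE1/pUC-type origin with ampicillin selection (AmpR under its own bla promoter). Small remnants of an f1 origin, lac regulatory elements and a pBR322 bom region are also annotated in the backbone.

Expression is driven by the CMV immediate-early enhancer and promoter, followed directly by short tet-operator-containing fragments. This arrangement is consistent with a tetracycline-regulatable CMV promoter, although the record does not state this explicitly. The open reading frame begins with the N-terminal MAC tag, annotated here as a birA-derived biotin ligase coding sequence followed by an HA epitope and two Strep-Tag II fragments. An attB1 recombination scar then joins the tag to the NFIC coding sequence, and a bGH polyadenylation signal terminates the transcript. The combined tag allows the same fusion protein to be used for Strep-Tactin affinity purification, HA-based detection and proximity-dependent biotinylation of neighbouring proteins.

Downstream, a single FRT site sits immediately ahead of a hygromycin resistance gene that has no annotated promoter of its own and ends in an SV40 poly(A) signal. This layout is typical of vectors designed for FLP-mediated integration into a genomic FRT landing pad, where correct insertion activates hygromycin resistance and yields isogenic stable cell lines. The stated purpose is MAC-tagged expression of human NFIC, and the associated work mapped protein interaction networks of human transcription factors.
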