Addgene plasmid #187739: MAC_N_NFIC
Purpose: MAC-tagged gene expression of human NFIC
Depositing lab: Markku Varjosalo. Publication: Human transcription factor protein interaction networks. Goos H, Kinnunen M, Salokas K, Tan Z, Liu X, Yadav L, Zhang Q, Wei GH, Varjosalo M. Nat Commun. 2022 Feb 9;13(1):766. doi: 10.1038/s41467-022-28341-5. PubMed 35140242.
Backbone
  Vector backbone: MAC-tag-N
  Vector type: Mammalian Expression
Growth in bacteria
  Bacterial resistance: Ampicillin, 100 μg/mL
  Growth temperature: 37°C
  Growth strain: DH5alpha
  Copy number: High Copy
Gene/Insert
  Gene/Insert name: NFIC
  Species: H. sapiens (human)
  Entrez Gene: NFIC (a.k.a. CTF, CTF5, NF-I, NFI)
  Cloning method: Gateway Cloning
Terms and licenses: Academic/Nonprofit Terms; Industry Terms: Not Available to Industry
How to cite: MAC_N_NFIC was a gift from Markku Varjosalo (Addgene plasmid # 187739 ; http://n2t.net/addgene:187739 ; RRID:Addgene_187739)
